>Addgene plasmid #191642 | pXD70Tet(DadRmt6)-N-3xFLAG-DadR(ΔTM) | addgene full sequence | sequence record 375935 | Addgene NGS Result
ATTCTACGTAGCGGCCGCGGATCCACGGAGACCGACCTCATCAAAATCGGCATCGGCGAGGTCAGCCTGA
TGGGCACGGTGCCCGAAGAGGCCGCCGACGACCCGGCCGACCCGGTGGATCCGTGCGCGCTGATCGCGGA
GCGCTTCGCCCTGTCGCCGCGCGAGACCGACGTGCTTCCGCTGCTGCTGGAGGGCCGCACCATCTCGCGC
ATCCAGGAGACGCTGTTCATCTCGGCGGGCACGGTGAGCACGCATATCCGCCACATCTACCAGAAGACGG
GCGTGGACAATCGCCAGGAGCTCATCGACCTGGCCCACGAGACGGCCGCGCAGGACGAGGCGGTCTGAAC
TAGTCGACTCACACTGGCTCACCTTCGGGTGGGCCTTTCTGCGTTTATATACTAGAGAGAGAATATAAAA
AGCCAGATTATTAATCCGGCTTTTTTATTATTTAATTCCTGTTATAAAAAAAGGATCAATTTTGAACTCT
CTCCCAAAGTTGATCCCTTAACGATTTACATTACCTTCTGAAACATATGGCGCACCTTGTCCAGGCGGCT
GTTTGGACGGCGGGGCTGGATGACCGGCTGACCGACAGCGGCCTGATATCCTTTCAGCTCTGTAAGGCAT
ACGCTCCGCCCGTTGGTGTAAAAGGCCAGATCAGTACGGTATGCCTGTATACAGCGGGCGGGAATCTCGC
CAGTAAAGACAACTTCATCCTTTTTTACCTGGGCCGTTTCGATGGTGGCACAGTATTTCGGTGCATCATG
ATAAGCCCTGGAAAGGTATTCCTGGGGCGCATAGAGGATGAAGGAGAGATAAGGTTCCAGCAGCTGCGTC
CCCGATTCCTTCAATGCCTGTTCCAATACAATCGGGGCCAATGAGCGGAAGTCCGCCGGCGTGCTGACCG
GACTGTAATAAAGCCCGTATTCAAAGCAAATCTTACAGTCCGTTACGTTCCAGCCGAACAAGCCCTGCTC
CAGCCCGTAACGGATACCATCCCTGACAGCGTTTTGAAAACTCTGGTTCAAGTATCCCAGCGAAACCCGG
CTCTCGTATTGTACACCGGAGCCAAGCGAGAGTGGTGTAACAGACAGTCCTATGGATGCCCAAAACGGGT
TGGGCGGCACCTCGATATGGATGGTGTGGCTGGCTGCTTTGAGCGGCCGCTCCATATAAATGACGGAGGG
TTCCTTTACCACTGTTTCAAGCTTGTATTTTTCCGACAGCAAAGCGGAAACAACCTCCAACTGCACCCGG
CCCAAAAAAGAAAGAATGATCTCATGGGTGATGGAATCCACTTCGCAACGCAAAAGCGGGTCAGTATCCG
CAAGTTGCGTAAGAGCGTCCAGCAGCCGTTCTCTTTGCGCTGCCGTTTTCGGCGCAATCGCCGTCCGCAG
CATGGGGAGGGGGTCCTCGCGCCACCTTTTACGAGGGAGCCGGGTTTGGTCCCCTAATACATCGTTTAAC
CTCACGCTGTCGCTGGGAAGGATAACAATTTCACCCTGATAAGCGGTGTCTGTCCGAACAATTTCCCCTT
TGGATGGAATACGCATCTCTGTGATTTTCAGCTTTTCTCTCCCGGCCAGGGCCACCGTATCCCGCAGGCG
CAGCGTTCCGCTGTATAACCGTAGATAGACACGCCGCTGGCCGCAATCGGTGTACTCAACCTTGAAAACG
CTGCCGCATAGGGCGGCGCCCCCCTGTTCCCCAATCGGTTGGAACAGCCCTGTCACCGCATCCATCAACG
GTTGAATGCCAAGGCCATTTTTGGCGCTGCCATGATAGACTGGGAACAGGGAGGCGTCTTGAACCCGCTG
CTGTTCCTCCCGCGCAAGTTTTTCCCGGCTGATTGGTTCTCCTGCGATATACTTTTCCAATAATTCATCG
TTATTTTCGATGACCGCATCCCATGCTTCTATGTCGGTATTTTCCTCCAGGACTATTTCCGGGGACAGCG
ACACCGTCTGCTTGATGATAATATCGGCGGAGAGCTTATCCCGAACAGACTGAACCACGCTCTGCAAATC
AACGCCAGCCTGGTCGATCTTGTTGATAAAGATAACGGTGGGAATGTTCATTTTCCGCAGGGCATGGAAC
AGAATACGGGTCTGGGCCTGCACGCCATCTTTAGCGGAGATCACCAAGATGGCCCCATCTAAAACAGCCA
AAGAGCGGTACACCTCCGCCAAAAAATCCATGTGGCCGGGCGTATCCACAATGTTAACTTTACATCTGTG
CCACTGGAAGGAAGTGACTGCCGCTTGAATGGTAATCCCACGCTGCCGCTCCAAAAACATGGTGTCCGTC
CTCGTTGTCCCTTTTTCGACGCTCCCCGGTTCTGAAATGGCTCCGCTGGCATATAGCAGGCTCTCCGTCA
AGGTCGTCTTTCCAGCGTCTACATGGGCAAGAATTCCAATATTGATTATTTTCATGTGATTGTCCTCCCT
TTACAGCCCCAAAGGGCATAAAAATCCCCAGCAGTAAAATACTTTTACCACTGGGGATTATAAGTTGCGG
ACATACACATATACAGCATACACCTGTTTGTGATTGCTGTTTTTGGGGATATGTCAAAATTGATAAGGCA
AAAGTATTCTTAAATTGGGTACAAAAAACTAAGTCCCTACAAAAGGAGCTATCATAATCCTTTGTTCCCA
CTATTTGATTATAGTTTTATTTAAGAATACCTTGCCGCATATTTTTTACTCCTTTTCTGGATTAAATCAT
TGTATCACATCAGTTTTAGGAAAGCAAGTACCTAAAAGAAATTTTTCTTCCCCTTATATGTAACAATCAT
ACCGGCTTCCTAGCGTTCAGAATGTTTTCTGCTGTCTGCTGTGGTGCGCAAAAAACCCCGCTTCAGCGGG
GTTTTTTCGCGTCGCACCTCCTTGTCGTGTATTACAGGTACTACTATAACACATCATCTAGCCCGCCCGC
GATACGTCCTCTGCGGTGCAGCGTGGTCGCGGTTCCACGCATCCGCCGCCCGCTGCGCATCGCGCAGCAC
GTCATTAAGGCTCTGTTGCCTTGGCTGTTCCCTGCGCATCAGATATTCGAGCGGGCGCGATATTCGACTT
CTAAGCTCTTCCACTTTGATTCGCATTCCCGCAACTCCTGCTCTGATGCGGCTCGCGAGTCCATCGCACT
TAACAACGATGTTATCGAGGATTGCGCCGCGCTCAGCTTTTCCCGCAGCTTCCCAGCCCCGAACCTCGGT
AGCGATGGGTTGAAGCTCTCCAATGTCTCGCGCAACTCCGTCCACTCGTTGCCGAAGACACTCCAATCGG
TCTTGCTCATCTTCGATATCGAGCTTCACGTCCTCGAGCTGGCTGTCAAGCTCGGCAAGGTCACCCTCCT
TGTCGGCAATCTCGGTAACAAGCTCTGCCTTACGCGTTTCGGCATCATTCAGTAAAGCGGCGGCTTCTTC
CCTAGCCGCCGCGACGATTCGCGCCGCTTCGTCCTTCGCAGGTTCAACCACGGCCTTATCGACCGCACAG
CGTACCTTGTCGATATCCACGGACTTGTCCGTGTATACACGCTGCGCCCGCGTCTCCTCGTCAAGCTCGA
TTGCAGGGCGGTAGCCCATGCGCCCCTCTAGGTAATCCCCAAGCTCCTTGTGCATGCTCCGGTAGAAGCT
GCGGGGGCACATCTGCTTGTAGTTGAACCGTCCATCTAGGATGGGCGTGAACGGCACGTGCATGTGGTCG
CGGGCGGGCGTGCCATCCTTCAACACCTCGTCCTTGTGGACGTACCCGCCCATCATGTTCTCGATGCCGA
ACTTCTTCGACAGGTACCAGTACGTGAGACGGAAGAACCTGTCCTCATCGCCCTTGCGCACATTGTCGGG
AAGCGTCACAACAACGTCAGCCATAACGACCGCATCCTTGCGCGTGGCACGCTTCCCTGCGGCCTTCTGG
GCCTCGTTCACGCGCTCGATGCGGCTCTCCACCGTGCCCCAGTTCGGCTCGCCATCGCGCGGCTCCACGC
GCCCCACAACGAGCTTGCCGTCCTTGTTCGTGTAGTGGCCGACCACCAAGTCGTTCTTGATGCGCTCGGG
GTCGATGTTGTCGCGCTCCAGGCTGCTGCGGTCGCGGCGGTAGTGGGCAAGCATGTGCCCGACCGATGGA
GCCTTGTATTTCGCGATGTGAGCCATGGAAACCTCCGAACCGTACAGACTTAATCGACTAAAGTCTAGCA
CGTTAGACCTTAGCTACGCTAAGGACGTGGCAGGGCCAGCCCTGCACCCGCTCGGGCGTTCCCCCCGAGA
CCCCCCAGCCCTTGCCCGTTCGCGGCTTCGCTCACGGCCCTCGGGCCATCGGCGCGAGCGCCGAACGGAG
GGACTTCGCCCCTCCGAACCACCCCTCAATCTACCTGCGGTTCGGCACACGGCACACGGCACTATTAGGG
GGGCCGTCGTAGTGGCCCCCCTGTGGTCATTTGTCATTTGTCATTTGTCACATTATTTTTCGGACACATT
ATTTTTCGGACGTAGTTAGCGAAAAATAATGAGCCGCCCGATTCTGCAGGTCTCATCCAGTCGAGACACG
GGCAAGGAAAGGGTCGATGGAGCAGAGCGTCCATCGACCCTTAATCAAGTCTGGTCTATTCGGTTGGCCG
TCGCGTCAATTCCGCAATCCGTGAACGAGTCGGCTTAGATCTGCGCGAGCGCAGACCACGCCGCCCCGTA
GTCACGCATTGCTGCATTGACCCGACTACTCTTTGGCACCTGACTGTTCCACGCACTTGCGCTTACGTTC
GGCGTTCAGATAGTTCCCGCGACAATAGCGCTCGAGAATCGAGTTGTACCCCACGATGATTTCGCGGTAC
TGCTCGGGAAACTCCCTCAGCGCCGCAGCCGTGAAATCGTTGATGGTCTCGAACCTCTCGCACATGATGA
AGCCGACCAACTCGAAGAGCATGTCCTGCTTGTCCTTAGTCGAGAGCTGTTCGAGCTGACCAATGTCGAA
GTTGTTTCCCTCGATGCGTGCTTCGACCGGATACAGCTCCTTGCCCTTCTTGCGACAGGAAGCCGTGTCG
TGAATCAGATAGTCATACGCATGCCTGATGTTGTTGATTGGCTCGGCTGACGAACAGCACTTCTTGCCGT
CCGCGCTCAATCGGTTCAAGACGTTGATGATTGCCTTGCGTGTCGTGTTGCCGCCCCAGACAACAATGAC
GTGCGCATGCGTCTTGCGCTGCTTGCTCTTCTGGTCATGGTCTATGTCGTGAACCGCATAAGCGAAAGGC
ACTTGAAGAATGTCGTCTATCTCGTCCTGCCAGTCATCGCGCATGTTCTCTGGGTAGCAGATGCCCTCCC
AGAGCTTCACCTTCGTCTCGCCAGCGTTTGCCGCCATGCTATAATCTCCTTGTCTCGAATGCCCCTGCTG
CCGCCAAGCTTGCTGGGGCTTTTCTTTTTCAAATAAAACGAAAGGCTCAGTCGAAAGACTGGGCCTTTCG
TTTTATCTGTTGTTTGTCGGTGAACGCTCTCTACTAGAGGAGCTCATGCCGGCGGCACCTCGCTAACGGA
TTCACCACTCCAAGAATTGGAGCCAATCAATTCTTGCGGAGAACTGTGAATGCGCAAACCAACCCTTGGC
AGAACATATCCATCGCGTCCGCCATCTCCAGCAGCCGCACGCGGCGCATCTCGGGCCGCGTTGCTGGCGT
TTTTCCATAGGCTCCGCCCCCCTGACGAGCATCACAAAAATCGACGCTCAAGTCAGAGGTGGCGAAACCC
GACAGGACTATAAAGATACCAGGCGTTTCCCCCTGGAAGCTCCCTCGTGCGCTCTCCTGTTCCGACCCTG
CCGCTTACCGGATACCTGTCCGCCTTTCTCCCTTCGGGAAGCGTGGCGCTTTCTCATAGCTCACGCTGTA
GGTATCTCAGTTCGGTGTAGGTCGTTCGCTCCAAGCTGGGCTGTGTGCACGAACCCCCCGTTCAGCCCGA
CCGCTGCGCCTTATCCGGTAACTATCGTCTTGAGTCCAACCCGGTAAGACACGACTTATCGCCACTGGCA
GCAGCCACTGGTAACAGGATTAGCAGAGCGAGGTATGTAGGCGGTGCTACAGAGTTCTTGAAGTGGTGGC
CTAACTACGGCTACACTAGAAGGACAGTATTTGGTATCTGCGCTCTGCTGAAGCCAGTTACCTTCGGAAA
AAGAGTTGGTAGCTCTTGATCCGGCAAACAAACCACCGCTGGTAGCGGTGGTTTTTTTGTTTGCAAGCAG
CAGATTACGCGCAGAAAAAAAGGATCTCAAGAAGATCCTTTGATCTTTTCTACGGGGTCTGACGCTCAGT
GGAACGAAAACTCACGTTAAGGGATTTTGGTCATGAGATTATCAAAAAGGATCTTCACCTAGATCCTTTT
AAATTAAAAATGAAGTTTTAAATCAATCTAAAGTATATATGAGTAAACTTGGTCTGACAGTTACCAATGC
TTAATCAGTGAGGCACCTATCTCAGCGATCTGTCTATTTCGTTCATCCATAGTTGCCTGACTCCCCGTCG
TGTAGATAACTACGATACGGGAGGGCTTACCATCTGGCCCCAGTGCTGCAATGATACCGCGAGACCCACG
CTCACCGGCTCCAGATTTATCAGCAATAAACCAGCCAGCCGGAAGGGCCGAGCGCAGAAGTGGTCCTGCA
ACTTTATCCGCCTCCATCCAGTCTATTAATTGTTGCCGGGAAGCTAGAGTAAGTAGTTCGCCAGTTAATA
GTTTGCGCAACGTTGTTGCCATTGCTGCAGGCATCGTGGTGTCACGCTCGTCGTTTGGTATGGCTTCATT
CAGCTCCGGTTCCCAACGATCAAGGCGAGTTACATGATCCCCCATGTTGTGCAAAAAAGCGGTTAGCTCC
TTCGGTCCTCCGATCGTTGTCAGAAGTAAGTTGGCCGCAGTGTTATCACTCATGGTTATGGCAGCACTGC
ATAATTCTCTTACTGTCATGCCATCCGTAAGATGCTTTTCTGTGACTGGTGAGTACTCAACCAAGTCATT
CTGAGAATAGTGTATGCGGCGACCGAGTTGCTCTTGCCCGGCGTCAACACGGGATAATACCGCGCCACAT
AGCAGAACTTTAAAAGTGCTCATCATTGGAAAACGTTCTTCGGGGCGAAAACTCTCAAGGATCTTACCGC
TGTTGAGATCCAGTTCGATGTAACCCACTCGTGCACCCAACTGATCTTCAGCATCTTTTACTTTCACCAG
CGTTTCTGGGTGAGCAAAAACAGGAAGGCAAAATGCCGCAAAAAAGGGAATAAGGGCGACACGGAAATGT
TGAATACTCATACTCTTCCTTTTTCAATATTATTGAAGCATTTATCAGGGTTATTGTCTCATGAGCGGAT
ACATATTTGAATGTATTTAGAAAAATAAACAAATAGGGGTTCCGCGCACATTTCCCCGAAAAGTGCCACC
TGACGTCTAAGAAACCATTATTATCATGACATTAACCTATAAAAATAGGCGTATCACGAGGCCCTTTCGT
CTTCAAGGCGAAAAAACCCCGCCGAAGCGGGGTTTTTTGCGAAATATAATGACCCTCTTGATAACCCAAG
AGGGCATTTTTTAGGAACGGTTATTTGATTATTAATCCGGCGGCAACTGAAACGATTCGGATCCTGTATT
ACTATTCTGAATTCGCGGCCGCTTCTAGATGAGCATCGTCCAAAGGTTGGAAAGCAGGTTCGACCGCATC
ATAAATTCTTATGATCTTGTGATCATGAAAAATTCGATAGTGCTTTGAACTGGGGAAACTTTAACCGTAG
GTCATAAATTATTCTGAAACTAGAATAGTTTCCTCAAAGAGGGCCGCTCATCTTTTCCGTATAATCGAAC
CCGTCGACAGAGGGGTCGGCGCGAGCGACGTTATGTACGGGCTCACAGGGGGTGGGGCATGGACTACAAA
GACCATGACGGTGATTATAAAGATCATGACATCGATTACAAGGATGACGATGACAAGGGA
Features (pLannotate 1.2.2; 8 found; start..end, strand, type, name):
    366..393     +  terminator     T7Te terminator: phage T7 early transcription terminator
    522..2435    -  CDS            tetM: TET1_ENTFL - Also known as tet(M). Experimental evidence at protein level: Swiss-Prot protein existence level 1. Abolishes the inhibitory effect of tetracyclin on protein synthesis by a non-covalent modification of the ribosomes. From Enterococcus faecalis (Streptococcus faecalis).
   5420..5491    +  terminator     rrnB T1 terminator: transcription terminator T1 from the E. coli rrnB gene
   5672..6260    -  rep_origin     ori: high-copy-number ColE1/pMB1/pBR322/pUC origin of replication
   6431..7291    -  CDS            AmpR: β-lactamase; bla; confers resistance to ampicillin, carbenicillin, and related antibiotics
   7292..7396    -  promoter       AmpR promoter: bla
   7639..7658    +  misc_feature   BioBrick prefix: BioBrick prefix for parts that start with "ATG"
   7902..7967    +  CDS            3xFLAG: three tandem FLAG® epitope tags, followed by an enterokinase cleavage site
