[The description below was written by a language model from this plasmid's Addgene catalogue record and pLannotate feature annotations shown in this document.]
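Description:
pXD70Tet(DadRmt6)-N-3xFLAG-DadR(ΔTM) is a 7,970 nt bacterial expression shuttle plasmid built on the pXD69m1 backbone for moving genes between E. coli and the human gut actinobacterium Eggerthella lenta. In E. coli it replicates at high copy from a ColE1/pUC-type origin and is selected through the β-lactamase gene (AmpR) driven by its native bla promoter. Selection in E. lenta relies on tetracycline resistance, provided by a tet(M) coding sequence, which encodes a ribosomal protection protein that relieves tetracycline inhibition of translation. The replication functions that maintain the plasmid in E. lenta are not identified in the automated annotation. A stretch of roughly 3 kb between tet(M) and the rrnB T1 terminator carries no annotated features, so the elements located there cannot be assigned from the record.

The payload is the E. lenta gene dadR carrying a ΔTM mutation, which by its name presumably removes a transmembrane segment, fused at its N terminus to a 3xFLAG epitope tag for immunodetection or affinity capture. The 3xFLAG coding sequence lies at the very end of the linearised numbering, so the DadR open reading frame evidently continues across the circular junction into the start of the sequence, with the T7Te terminator shortly downstream. A BioBrick prefix sits upstream of the tag. The promoter driving the fusion is not annotated. The "DadRmt6" term in the name is not explained in the record.

The stated purpose is complementation with tagged, truncated DadR in E. lenta, in the context of work on genetic manipulation of this organism and a family of transcriptional regulators.
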