Addgene plasmid #191642: pXD70Tet(DadRmt6)-N-3xFLAG-DadR(ΔTM)
Purpose: E. coli - Eggerthella lenta shuttle plasmid (TetR), N-3xFLAG-dadR(ΔTM) complementation
Depositing lab: Emily Balskus. Depositing organization: Harvard University. Publication: Genetic manipulation of the human gut bacterium Eggerthella lenta reveals a widespread family of transcriptional regulators. Dong X, Guthrie BGH, Alexander M, Noecker C, Ramirez L, Glasser NR, Turnbaugh PJ, Balskus EP. Nat Commun. 2022 Dec 9;13(1):7624. doi: 10.1038/s41467-022-33576-3. PubMed 36494336.
Backbone
  Vector backbone: pXD69m1
  Vector type: Bacterial Expression
Growth in bacteria
  Bacterial resistance: Ampicillin, 100 μg/mL
  Growth temperature: 37°C
  Growth strain: DH5alpha
  Growth instructions: E. lenta: Tetracycline 20 μg/mL
  Copy number: High Copy
Gene/Insert
  Gene/Insert name: DadR
  Species: Eggerthella lenta
  Mutation: ΔTM
  Tag / fusion protein: 3xFLAG (N terminal on insert)
Terms and licenses: Academic/Nonprofit Terms; Industry Terms: Not Available to Industry
How to cite: pXD70Tet(DadRmt6)-N-3xFLAG-DadR(ΔTM) was a gift from Emily Balskus (Addgene plasmid # 191642 ; http://n2t.net/addgene:191642 ; RRID:Addgene_191642)
